>Addgene plasmid #44563 | pST-Ki | depositor full sequence | sequence record 69378 | pST-Ki sequence 4171 bps
AGTACTAATATTGGATCGTCGGCACCGTCACGGCCGTGGGAGGCGGCACGATCCGCGACGTGATGATCGG
CCGCATCCCCACGGTGCTGCGCAGTGAGCTCTACGCCATCCCGGCGTTGATCTGTGCGTTCGCACGCACA
GGCCCGGTGTGAGAAGGGTCTCTGACGAGCGGGAGAACTCCCTATCAGTGATAGAGTTTGTCCTCCCTAT
CAGTGATAGATAGGCTCTGGGAGTACCCGTGTGTACGACCAGCACGGCATACATCATTTCGACGCCGAGA
GATTCGCCGCCCGAAATGAGCACGATCCGCATGCGGAGGAATCACTTCGCAATGCACCACCACCACCACC
ATATGGGATCCGATATCTCTAGAGCGGCCGCACAGCTGGGGCCCGAATTCCTGCAGCACGTGTTAATTAA
GCTTGACTACAAGGACGACGACGACAAGTAAAAGCTATCAGTTAACTAAAACGAAAGGCTCAGTCGAAAG
ACTGGGCCTTTCGTTTTATAACTAGCGTACGATCGACTGCCAGGCATCAAATAAAACGAAAGGCTCAGTC
GAAAGACTGGGCCTTTCGTTTTATGCCATCATGGCCGCGGTGATCAGCTAGCCACCTGACGTCGGGGGGG
GGGGAAAGCCACGTTGTGTCTCAAAATCTCTGATGTTACATTGCACAAGATAAAAATATATCATCATGAA
CAATAAAACTGTCTGCTTACATAAACAGTAATACAAGGGGTGTTATGAGCCATATTCAACGGGAAACGTC
TTGCTCGAGGCCGCGATTAAATTCCAACATGGATGCTGATTTATATGGGTATAAATGGGCTCGCGATAAT
GTCGGGCAATCAGGTGCGACAATCTATCGCTTGTATGGGAAGCCCCATGCGCCAGAGTTGTTTCTGAAAC
ATGGCAAAGGTAGCGTTGCCAATGATGTTACAGATGAGATGGTCAGACTAAACTGGCTGACGGAATTTAT
GCCTCTTCCGACCATCAAGCATTTTATCCGTACTCCTGATGATGCATGGTTACTCACCACTGCGATCCCC
GGGAAAACAGCATTCCAGGTATTAGAAGAATATCCTGATTCAGGTGAAAATATTGTTGATGCGCTGGCAG
TGTTCCTGCGCCGGTTGCATTCGATTCCTGTTTGTAATTGTCCTTTTAACAGCGATCGCGTATTTCGTCT
CGCTCAGGCGCAATCACGAATGAATAACGGTTTGGTTGATGCGAGTGATTTTGATGACGAGCGTAATGGC
TGGCCTGTTGAACAAGTCTGGAAAGAAATGCATAATCTTTTGCCATTCTCACCGGATTCAGTCGTCACTC
ATGGTGATTTCTCACTTGATAACCTTATTTTTGACGAGGGGAAATTAATAGGTTGTATTGATGTTGGACG
AGTCGGAATCGCAGACCGATACCAGGATCTTGCCATCCTATGGAACTGCCTCGGTGAGTTTTCTCCTTCA
TTACAGAAACGGCTTTTTCAAAAATATGGTATTGATAATCCTGATATGAATAAATTGCAGTTTCATTTGA
TGCTCGATGAGTTTTTCTAATCAGAATTGGTTAATTGGTTGTAACACTGGCAGAGCATTACGCTGACTTG
ACGGGACGGCGGCTTTGTTGAATAAATCGAACTTTTGCTGAGTTGAAGGATCAGATCACGCATCTTCCCG
ACAACGCAGACCGTTCCGTGGCAAAGCAAAAGTTCAAAATCACCAACTGGTCCACCTACAACAAAGCTCT
CATCAACCGTGGCTCCCTCACTTTCTGGCTGGATGATGGGGCGATTCAGGCCTGGTATGAGTCAGCAACA
CCTTCTTCACGAGGCAGACCTCACTAGTTCCACTGAGCGTCAGACCCCGTAGAAAAGATCAAAGGATCTT
CTTGAGATCCTTTTTTTCTGCGCGTAATCTGCTGCTTGCAAACAAAAAAACCACCGCTACCAGCGGTGGT
TTGTTTGCCGGATCAAGAGCTACCAACTCTTTTTCCGAAGGTAACTGGCTTCAGCAGAGCGCAGATACCA
AATACTGTCCTTCTAGTGTAGCCGTAGTTAGGCCACCACTTCAAGAACTCTGTAGCACCGCCTACATACC
TCGCTCTGCTAATCCTGTTACCAGTGGCTGCTGCCAGTGGCGATAAGTCGTGTCTTACCGGGTTGGACTC
AAGACGATAGTTACCGGATAAGGCGCAGCGGTCGGGCTGAACGGGGGGTTCGTGCACACAGCCCAGCTTG
GAGCGAACGACCTACACCGAACTGAGATACCTACAGCGTGAGCATTGAGAAAGCGCCACGCTTCCCGAAG
GGAGAAAGGCGGACAGGTATCCGGTAAGCGGCAGGGTCGGAACAGGAGAGCGCACGAGGGAGCTTCCAGG
GGGAAACGCCTGGTATCTTTATAGTCCTGTCGGGTTTCGCCACCTCTGACTTGAGCGTCGATTTTTGTGA
TGCTCGTCAGGGGGGCGGAGCCTATGGAAAAACGCCAGCAACGCGGCCTTTTTACGGTTCCTGGCCTTTT
GCTGGCCTTTTGCTCACATGTTCTTTCCTGCGTTATCCCCTGATTCTGTGGATAACCGTATTACCGCCTT
TGAGTGAGCTGATACCGCTCGCCGCAGCCGAACGACCGAGCGCAACGCGTTACGTATGCGTTGCAACCGC
GTATGCCCAGGTCAGAAGAGTCGCACAAGAGTTGCAGACCCCTGGAAAGAAAAATGGCCAGAGGGCGAAA
ACACCCTCTGACCAGCGGAGCGGGCGACGGGAATCGAACCCGCGTAGCTAGTTTGGAAGAATGGGTGTCT
GCCGACCACAAATGGGCCGGTCAAGATAGGTTTTTACCCCCTCTCGGCTGCATCCTCTAAGTGGAAAGAA
ATTGCAGGTCGTAGAAGCGCGTTGAAGCCTGAGAGTTGCACAGGAGTTGCAACCCGGTAGCCTTGTTCAC
GACGAGAGGAGACCTAGATGGCACGTCGCGGATGGGGATCGCTGAAGACTCAGCGCAGCGGGAAGATCCA
AGCCTCATACGTCAACCCGCAGGACGGTGTGAGGTACTACGCGTTGCAGACCTACGACAACAAGATGGAC
GCCGAAGCCTGGCTCGCGGGCGAGAAGCGGCTCATCGAGATGGAGACCTGGACCCCTCCACAGGACCGGG
CGAAGAAGGCAGCCGCCAGCGCCATCACGCTGGAGGAGTACACCCGGAAGTGGCTCGTGGAGCGCGACCT
CGCAGACGGCACCAGGGATCTGTACAGCGGGCACGCGGAGCGCCGCATCTACCCGGTGCTAGGTGAAGTG
GCGGTCACAGAGATGACGCCAGCTCTGGTGCGTGCGTGGTGGGCCGGGATGGGTAGGAAGCACCCGACTG
CCCGCCGGCATGCCTACAACGTCCTCCGGGCGGTGATGAACACAGCGGTCGAGGACAAGCTGATCGCAGA
GAACCCGTGCCGGATCGAGCAGAAGGCAGCCGATGAGCGCGACGTAGAGGCGCTGACGCCTGAGGAGCTG
GACATCGTCGCCGCTGAGATCTTCGAGCACTACCGGATCGCGGCATACATCCTGGCGTGGACGAGCCTCC
GGTTCGGAGAGCTGATCGAGCTTCGCCGCAAGGACATCGTGGACGACGGCATGACGATGAAGCTCCGGGT
GCGCCGTGGCGCTTCCCGCGTGGGGAACAAGATCGTCGTTGGCAACGCCAAGACCGTCCGGTCGAAGCGT
CCTGTGACGGTTCCGCCTCACGTCGCGGAGATGATCCGAGCGCACATGAAGGACCGTACGAAGATGAACA
AGGGCCCCGAGGCATTCCTGGTGACCACGACGCAGGGCAACCGGCTGTCGAAGTCCGCGTTCACCAAGTC
GCTGAAGCGTGGCTACGCCAAGATCGGTCGGCCGGAACTCCGCATCCACGACCTCCGCGCTGTCGGCGCT
ACGTTCGCCGCTCAGGCAGGTGCGACGACCAAGGAGCTGATGGCCCGTCTCGGTCACACGACTCCTAGGA
TGGCGATGAAGTACCAGATGGCGTCTGAGGCCCGCGACGAGGCTATCGCTGAGGCGATGTCCAAGCTGGC
CAAGACCTCCTGAAACGCAAAAAGCCCCCCTCCCAAGGACACTGAGTCCTAAAGAGGGGGGTTTCTTGTC
AGTACGCGAAGAACCAGGTACCGCCTGACGCCCCCCGGATC
Features (pLannotate 1.2.2; 11 found; start..end, strand, type, name):
     15..119     +  CDS            Y4104_STRCO (fragment): Protein inferred from homology: Swiss-Prot protein existence level 3. From Streptomyces coelicolor (strain ATCC BAA-471 / A3(2) / M145).
    177..196     +  promoter       tight TRE promoter (fragment): Tet-responsive promoter PTight, consisting of seven tet operator sequences followed by the minimal CMV promoter
    203..220     +  promoter       tight TRE promoter (fragment): Tet-responsive promoter PTight, consisting of seven tet operator sequences followed by the minimal CMV promoter
    335..351     +  CDS            9xHis (fragment): 9xHis affinity tag
    428..448     +  CDS            FLAG (fragment): FLAG® epitope tag, followed by an enterokinase cleavage site
    467..509     -  terminator     rrnB T1 terminator: Escherichia coli rrnB; transcription terminator T1 from the E. coli rrnB gene
    538..584     +  terminator     rrnB T1 terminator: transcription terminator T1 from the E. coli rrnB gene
    745..1560    +  CDS            KanR: aminoglycoside phosphotransferase; aph(3')-Ia; confers resistance to kanamycin in bacteria or G418 (Geneticin®) in eukaryotes
   1701..1844    +  CDS            TRA2_ECOLX (fragment): Protein predicted: Swiss-Prot protein existence level 4. Required for transposition of transposon Tn903. From Escherichia coli.
   1892..2480    +  rep_origin     ori: high-copy-number ColE1/pMB1/pBR322/pUC origin of replication
   2958..4070    +  CDS            33: VINT_BPML5 - Also known as int. Protein inferred from homology: Swiss-Prot protein existence level 3. Integrase is necessary for integration of the phage into the host genome by site-specific recombination. From Mycobacterium phage L5 (Mycobacteriophage L5).
