[The description below was written by a language model from this plasmid's Addgene catalogue record and pLannotate feature annotations shown in this document.]
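Description:
pST-Ki is a 4,171 bp empty-backbone E. coli–mycobacteria shuttle vector intended for integrative, constitutive expression of mycobacterial proteins. According to the record it was assembled from parts of pVV16, pSE100 and pMC1m. In E. coli it replicates from a high-copy ColE1/pUC-type origin and is selected with kanamycin through an aph(3')-Ia (KanR) gene; a short Tn903-related fragment annotated next to it is most likely residual sequence carried along with the resistance cassette. No mycobacterial plasmid origin is annotated. Instead, the vector carries the integrase gene of mycobacteriophage L5, which mediates site-specific recombination into the host chromosome, so the construct would be maintained in mycobacteria as a stable chromosomal insertion rather than as an episome. The corresponding phage attachment site is not annotated in the feature table.

The expression region lies upstream of the marker. The promoter is not named in the record. The only hits in that region are two very short matches to the tet-operator portion of a Tet-responsive promoter, which suggests tetO-like sequences are present, consistent with descent from tetracycline-regulatable parent vectors, although the catalogue describes expression from this plasmid as constitutive. Downstream are a histidine tag and a FLAG epitope, which the catalogue lists as N-terminal and C-terminal tags on the backbone, so a gene cloned between them would be produced as a doubly tagged protein suitable for affinity purification and immunodetection. Two rrnB T1 terminator elements in opposite orientations follow the tags and insulate the cassette from neighbouring transcription. A small Streptomyces coelicolor protein fragment annotated near the start is a homology hit of unclear significance.
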