Addgene plasmid #44563: pST-Ki
Purpose: (Empty Backbone) for integrative constitutive expression of mycobacterial proteins
Depositing lab: Vinay Nandicoori. Depositing organization: National Institute of Immunology. Publication: Development of a new generation of vectors for gene expression, gene replacement, and protein-protein interaction studies in mycobacteria. Parikh A, Kumar D, Chawla Y, Kurthkoti K, Khan S, Varshney U, Nandicoori VK. Appl Environ Microbiol. 2013 Mar;79(5):1718-29. doi: 10.1128/AEM.03695-12. Epub 2013 Jan 11. PubMed 23315736.
Backbone
  Vector backbone: pVV16, pSE100, pMC1m
  Backbone size (bp): 4171
  Vector type: Bacterial Expression ; E.coli-mycobacteria shuttle vector
  Tag / fusion protein: His tag (N terminal on backbone); Flag tag (C terminal on backbone)
Growth in bacteria
  Bacterial resistance: Kanamycin, 50 μg/mL
  Growth temperature: 37°C
  Growth strain: DH5alpha
  Copy number: High Copy
Terms and licenses: Academic/Nonprofit Terms; Industry Terms: Not Available to Industry
How to cite: pST-Ki was a gift from Vinay Nandicoori (Addgene plasmid # 44563 ; http://n2t.net/addgene:44563 ; RRID:Addgene_44563)
