>Addgene plasmid #44563 | pST-Ki | addgene partial sequence | sequence record 73420 | Kan-R 5'-ATCGCGAGCCCATTTATACC-3'
TCGCGGCCTCGAGCAAGACGTTTCCCGTTGAATATGGCTCATAACACCCCTTGTATTACTGTTTATGTAA
GCAGACAGTTTTATTGTTCATGATGATATATTTTTATCTTGTGCAATGTAACATCAGAGATTTTGAGACA
CAACGTGGCTTTCCCCCCCCCCCGACGTCAGGTGGCTAGCTGATCACCGCGGCCATGATGGCATAAAACG
AAAGGCCCAGTCTTTCGACTGAGCCTTTCGTTTTATTTGATGCCTGGCAGTCGATCGTACGCTAGTTATA
AAACGAAAGGCCCAGTCTTTCGACTGAGCCTTTCGTTTTAGTTAACTGATAGCTTTTACTTGTCGTCGTC
GTCCTTGTAGTCAAGCTTAATTAACACGTGCTGCAGGAATTCGGGCCCCAGCTGTGCGGCCGCTCTAGAG
ATATCGGATCCCATATGGTGGTGGTGGTGGTGCATTGCGAAGTGATTCCTCCGCATGCGGATCGTGCTCA
TTTCGGGCGGCGAATCTCTCGGCGTCGAAATGATGTATGCCGTGCTGGTCGTACACACGGGTACTCCCAG
AGCCTATCTATCACTGATAGGGAGGACAAACTCTATCACTGATAGGGAGTTCTCCCGCTCGTCAGA
